>Addgene plasmid #183288 | CROP_C9_Puro_ESR1 | addgene full sequence | sequence record 362624 | Addgene NGS Result
AATTGTGAGCGGATAACAATTTCACACAGGAAACAGCTATGACCATGATTACGCCAAGCGCGCAATTAAC
CCTCACTAAAGGGAACAAAAGCTGGAGCTGCAAGCTTAATGTAGTCTTATGCAATACTCTTGTAGTCTTG
CAACATGGTAACGATGAGTTAGCAACATGCCTTACAAGGAGAGAAAAAGCACCGTGCATGCCGATTGGTG
GAAGTAAGGTGGTACGATCGTGCCTTATTAGGAAGGCAACAGACGGGTCTGACATGGATTGGACGAACCA
CTGAATTGCCGCATTGCAGAGATATTGTATTTAAGTGCCTAGCTCGATACATAAACGGGTCTCTCTGGTT
AGACCAGATCTGAGCCTGGGAGCTCTCTGGCTAACTAGGGAACCCACTGCTTAAGCCTCAATAAAGCTTG
CCTTGAGTGCTTCAAGTAGTGTGTGCCCGTCTGTTGTGTGACTCTGGTAACTAGAGATCCCTCAGACCCT
TTTAGTCAGTGTGGAAAATCTCTAGCAGTGGCGCCCGAACAGGGACTTGAAAGCGAAAGGGAAACCAGAG
GAGCTCTCTCGACGCAGGACTCGGCTTGCTGAAGCGCGCACGGCAAGAGGCGAGGGGCGGCGACTGGTGA
GTACGCCAAAAATTTTGACTAGCGGAGGCTAGAAGGAGAGAGATGGGTGCGAGAGCGTCAGTATTAAGCG
GGGGAGAATTAGATCGCGATGGGAAAAAATTCGGTTAAGGCCAGGGGGAAAGAAAAAATATAAATTAAAA
CATATAGTATGGGCAAGCAGGGAGCTAGAACGATTCGCAGTTAATCCTGGCCTGTTAGAAACATCAGAAG
GCTGTAGACAAATACTGGGACAGCTACAACCATCCCTTCAGACAGGATCAGAAGAACTTAGATCATTATA
TAATACAGTAGCAACCCTCTATTGTGTGCATCAAAGGATAGAGATAAAAGACACCAAGGAAGCTTTAGAC
AAGATAGAGGAAGAGCAAAACAAAAGTAAGACCACCGCACAGCAAGCGGCCGCTGATCTTCAGACCTGGA
GGAGGAGATATGAGGGACAATTGGAGAAGTGAATTATATAAATATAAAGTAGTAAAAATTGAACCATTAG
GAGTAGCACCCACCAAGGCAAAGAGAAGAGTGGTGCAGAGAGAAAAAAGAGCAGTGGGAATAGGAGCTTT
GTTCCTTGGGTTCTTGGGAGCAGCAGGAAGCACTATGGGCGCAGCGTCAATGACGCTGACGGTACAGGCC
AGACAATTATTGTCTGGTATAGTGCAGCAGCAGAACAATTTGCTGAGGGCTATTGAGGCGCAACAGCATC
TGTTGCAACTCACAGTCTGGGGCATCAAGCAGCTCCAGGCAAGAATCCTGGCTGTGGAAAGATACCTAAA
GGATCAACAGCTCCTGGGGATTTGGGGTTGCTCTGGAAAACTCATTTGCACCACTGCTGTGCCTTGGAAT
GCTAGTTGGAGTAATAAATCTCTGGAACAGATTTGGAATCACACGACCTGGATGGAGTGGGACAGAGAAA
TTAACAATTACACAAGCTTAATACACTCCTTAATTGAAGAATCGCAAAACCAGCAAGAAAAGAATGAACA
AGAATTATTGGAATTAGATAAATGGGCAAGTTTGTGGAATTGGTTTAACATAACAAATTGGCTGTGGTAT
ATAAAATTATTCATAATGATAGTAGGAGGCTTGGTAGGTTTAAGAATAGTTTTTGCTGTACTTTCTATAG
TGAATAGAGTTAGGCAGGGATATTCACCATTATCGTTTCAGAATCTTGAGACAAATGGCAGTATTCATCC
ACAATTTTAAAAGAAAAGGGGGGATTGGGGGGTACAGTGCAGGGGAAAGAATAGTAGACATAATAGCAAC
AGACATACAAACTAAAGAATTACAAAAACAAATTACAAAAATTCAAAATTTTCGGGTTTATTACAGGGAC
AGCAGAGATCCACTTTGGCGCCGGCTCGAGGGGGCCCGGGTGCAAAGATGGATAAAGTTTTAAACAGAGA
GGAATCTTTGCAGCTAATGGACCTTCTAGGTCTTGAAAGGAGTGGGAATTGGCTCCGTAGGTCTTGAAAG
GAGTGGGAATTGGCTCCGGTGCCCGTCAGTGGGCAGAGCGCACATCGCCCACAGTCCCCGAGAAGTTGGG
GGGAGGGGTCGGCAATTGATCCGGTGCCTAGAGAAGGTGGCGCGGGGTAAACTGGGAAAGTGATGTCGTG
TACTGGCTCCGCCTTTTTCCCGAGGGTGGGGGAGAACCGTATATAAGTGCAGTAGTCGCCGTGAACGTTC
TTTTTCGCAACGGGTTTGCCGCCAGAACACAGGACCGGTTCTAGAGCGCTGCCACCATGGACAAGAAGTA
CAGCATCGGCCTGGACATCGGCACCAACTCTGTGGGCTGGGCCGTGATCACCGACGAGTACAAGGTGCCC
AGCAAGAAATTCAAGGTGCTGGGCAACACCGACCGGCACAGCATCAAGAAGAACCTGATCGGAGCCCTGC
TGTTCGACAGCGGCGAAACAGCCGAGGCCACCCGGCTGAAGAGAACCGCCAGAAGAAGATACACCAGACG
GAAGAACCGGATCTGCTATCTGCAAGAGATCTTCAGCAACGAGATGGCCAAGGTGGACGACAGCTTCTTC
CACAGACTGGAAGAGTCCTTCCTGGTGGAAGAGGATAAGAAGCACGAGCGGCACCCCATCTTCGGCAACA
TCGTGGACGAGGTGGCCTACCACGAGAAGTACCCCACCATCTACCACCTGAGAAAGAAACTGGTGGACAG
CACCGACAAGGCCGACCTGCGGCTGATCTATCTGGCCCTGGCCCACATGATCAAGTTCCGGGGCCACTTC
CTGATCGAGGGCGACCTGAACCCCGACAACAGCGACGTGGACAAGCTGTTCATCCAGCTGGTGCAGACCT
ACAACCAGCTGTTCGAGGAAAACCCCATCAACGCCAGCGGCGTGGACGCCAAGGCCATCCTGTCTGCCAG
ACTGAGCAAGAGCAGACGGCTGGAAAATCTGATCGCCCAGCTGCCCGGCGAGAAGAAGAATGGCCTGTTC
GGAAACCTGATTGCCCTGAGCCTGGGCCTGACCCCCAACTTCAAGAGCAACTTCGACCTGGCCGAGGATG
CCAAACTGCAGCTGAGCAAGGACACCTACGACGACGACCTGGACAACCTGCTGGCCCAGATCGGCGACCA
GTACGCCGACCTGTTTCTGGCCGCCAAGAACCTGTCCGACGCCATCCTGCTGAGCGACATCCTGAGAGTG
AACACCGAGATCACCAAGGCCCCCCTGAGCGCCTCTATGATCAAGAGATACGACGAGCACCACCAGGACC
TGACCCTGCTGAAAGCTCTCGTGCGGCAGCAGCTGCCTGAGAAGTACAAAGAGATTTTCTTCGACCAGAG
CAAGAACGGCTACGCCGGCTACATTGACGGCGGAGCCAGCCAGGAAGAGTTCTACAAGTTCATCAAGCCC
ATCCTGGAAAAGATGGACGGCACCGAGGAACTGCTCGTGAAGCTGAACAGAGAGGACCTGCTGCGGAAGC
AGCGGACCTTCGACAACGGCAGCATCCCCCACCAGATCCACCTGGGAGAGCTGCACGCCATTCTGCGGCG
GCAGGAAGATTTTTACCCATTCCTGAAGGACAACCGGGAAAAGATCGAGAAGATCCTGACCTTCCGCATC
CCCTACTACGTGGGCCCTCTGGCCAGGGGAAACAGCAGATTCGCCTGGATGACCAGAAAGAGCGAGGAAA
CCATCACCCCCTGGAACTTCGAGGAAGTGGTGGACAAGGGCGCTTCCGCCCAGAGCTTCATCGAGCGGAT
GACCAACTTCGATAAGAACCTGCCCAACGAGAAGGTGCTGCCCAAGCACAGCCTGCTGTACGAGTACTTC
ACCGTGTATAACGAGCTGACCAAAGTGAAATACGTGACCGAGGGAATGAGAAAGCCCGCCTTCCTGAGCG
GCGAGCAGAAAAAGGCCATCGTGGACCTGCTGTTCAAGACCAACCGGAAAGTGACCGTGAAGCAGCTGAA
AGAGGACTACTTCAAGAAAATCGAGTGCTTCGACTCCGTGGAAATCTCCGGCGTGGAAGATCGGTTCAAC
GCCTCCCTGGGCACATACCACGATCTGCTGAAAATTATCAAGGACAAGGACTTCCTGGACAATGAGGAAA
ACGAGGACATTCTGGAAGATATCGTGCTGACCCTGACACTGTTTGAGGACAGAGAGATGATCGAGGAACG
GCTGAAAACCTATGCCCACCTGTTCGACGACAAAGTGATGAAGCAGCTGAAGCGGCGGAGATACACCGGC
TGGGGCAGGCTGAGCCGGAAGCTGATCAACGGCATCCGGGACAAGCAGTCCGGCAAGACAATCCTGGATT
TCCTGAAGTCCGACGGCTTCGCCAACAGAAACTTCATGCAGCTGATCCACGACGACAGCCTGACCTTTAA
AGAGGACATCCAGAAAGCCCAGGTGTCCGGCCAGGGCGATAGCCTGCACGAGCACATTGCCAATCTGGCC
GGCAGCCCCGCCATTAAGAAGGGCATCCTGCAGACAGTGAAGGTGGTGGACGAGCTCGTGAAAGTGATGG
GCCGGCACAAGCCCGAGAACATCGTGATCGAAATGGCCAGAGAGAACCAGACCACCCAGAAGGGACAGAA
GAACAGCCGCGAGAGAATGAAGCGGATCGAAGAGGGCATCAAAGAGCTGGGCAGCCAGATCCTGAAAGAA
CACCCCGTGGAAAACACCCAGCTGCAGAACGAGAAGCTGTACCTGTACTACCTGCAGAATGGGCGGGATA
TGTACGTGGACCAGGAACTGGACATCAACCGGCTGTCCGACTACGATGTGGACCATATCGTGCCTCAGAG
CTTTCTGAAGGACGACTCCATCGACAACAAGGTGCTGACCAGAAGCGACAAGAACCGGGGCAAGAGCGAC
AACGTGCCCTCCGAAGAGGTCGTGAAGAAGATGAAGAACTACTGGCGGCAGCTGCTGAACGCCAAGCTGA
TTACCCAGAGAAAGTTCGACAATCTGACCAAGGCCGAGAGAGGCGGCCTGAGCGAACTGGATAAGGCCGG
CTTCATCAAGAGACAGCTGGTGGAAACCCGGCAGATCACAAAGCACGTGGCACAGATCCTGGACTCCCGG
ATGAACACTAAGTACGACGAGAATGACAAGCTGATCCGGGAAGTGAAAGTGATCACCCTGAAGTCCAAGC
TGGTGTCCGATTTCCGGAAGGATTTCCAGTTTTACAAAGTGCGCGAGATCAACAACTACCACCACGCCCA
CGACGCCTACCTGAACGCCGTCGTGGGAACCGCCCTGATCAAAAAGTACCCTAAGCTGGAAAGCGAGTTC
GTGTACGGCGACTACAAGGTGTACGACGTGCGGAAGATGATCGCCAAGAGCGAGCAGGAAATCGGCAAGG
CTACCGCCAAGTACTTCTTCTACAGCAACATCATGAACTTTTTCAAGACCGAGATTACCCTGGCCAACGG
CGAGATCCGGAAGCGGCCTCTGATCGAGACAAACGGCGAAACCGGGGAGATCGTGTGGGATAAGGGCCGG
GATTTTGCCACCGTGCGGAAAGTGCTGAGCATGCCCCAAGTGAATATCGTGAAAAAGACCGAGGTGCAGA
CAGGCGGCTTCAGCAAAGAGTCTATCCTGCCCAAGAGGAACAGCGATAAGCTGATCGCCAGAAAGAAGGA
CTGGGACCCTAAGAAGTACGGCGGCTTCGACAGCCCCACCGTGGCCTATTCTGTGCTGGTGGTGGCCAAA
GTGGAAAAGGGCAAGTCCAAGAAACTGAAGAGTGTGAAAGAGCTGCTGGGGATCACCATCATGGAAAGAA
GCAGCTTCGAGAAGAATCCCATCGACTTTCTGGAAGCCAAGGGCTACAAAGAAGTGAAAAAGGACCTGAT
CATCAAGCTGCCTAAGTACTCCCTGTTCGAGCTGGAAAACGGCCGGAAGAGAATGCTGGCCTCTGCCGGC
GAACTGCAGAAGGGAAACGAACTGGCCCTGCCCTCCAAATATGTGAACTTCCTGTACCTGGCCAGCCACT
ATGAGAAGCTGAAGGGCTCCCCCGAGGATAATGAGCAGAAACAGCTGTTTGTGGAACAGCACAAGCACTA
CCTGGACGAGATCATCGAGCAGATCAGCGAGTTCTCCAAGAGAGTGATCCTGGCCGACGCTAATCTGGAC
AAAGTGCTGTCCGCCTACAACAAGCACCGGGATAAGCCCATCAGAGAGCAGGCCGAGAATATCATCCACC
TGTTTACCCTGACCAATCTGGGAGCCCCTGCCGCCTTCAAGTACTTTGACACCACCATCGACCGGAAGAG
GTACACCAGCACCAAAGAGGTGCTGGACGCCACCCTGATCCACCAGAGCATCACCGGCCTGTACGAGACA
CGGATCGACCTGTCTCAGCTGGGAGGCGACAAGCGACCTGCCGCCACAAAGAAGGCTGGACAGGCTAAGA
AGAAGAAAGATTACAAAGACGATGACGATAAGGGATCCGGCGCAACAAACTTCTCTCTGCTGAAACAAGC
CGGAGATGTCGAAGAGAATCCTGGACCGATGACCGAGTACAAGCCCACGGTGCGCCTCGCCACCCGCGAC
GACGTCCCCAGGGCCGTACGCACCCTCGCCGCCGCGTTCGCCGACTACCCCGCCACGCGCCACACCGTCG
ATCCGGACCGCCACATCGAGCGGGTCACCGAGCTGCAAGAACTCTTCCTCACGCGCGTCGGGCTCGACAT
CGGCAAGGTGTGGGTCGCGGACGACGGCGCCGCCGTGGCGGTCTGGACCACGCCGGAGAGCGTCGAAGCG
GGGGCGGTGTTCGCCGAGATCGGCCCGCGCATGGCCGAGTTGAGCGGTTCCCGGCTGGCCGCGCAGCAAC
AGATGGAAGGCCTCCTGGCGCCGCACCGGCCCAAGGAGCCCGCGTGGTTCCTGGCCACCGTCGGAGTCTC
GCCCGACCACCAGGGCAAGGGTCTGGGCAGCGCCGTCGTGCTCCCCGGAGTGGAGGCGGCCGAGCGCGCC
GGGGTGCCCGCCTTCCTGGAGACCTCCGCGCCCCGCAACCTCCCCTTCTACGAGCGGCTCGGCTTCACCG
TCACCGCCGACGTCGAGGTGCCCGAAGGACCGCGCACCTGGTGCATGACCCGCAAGCCCGGTGCCTGAAC
GCGTTAAGTCGACAATCAACCTCTGGATTACAAAATTTGTGAAAGATTGACTGGTATTCTTAACTATGTT
GCTCCTTTTACGCTATGTGGATACGCTGCTTTAATGCCTTTGTATCATGCTATTGCTTCCCGTATGGCTT
TCATTTTCTCCTCCTTGTATAAATCCTGGTTGCTGTCTCTTTATGAGGAGTTGTGGCCCGTTGTCAGGCA
ACGTGGCGTGGTGTGCACTGTGTTTGCTGACGCAACCCCCACTGGTTGGGGCATTGCCACCACCTGTCAG
CTCCTTTCCGGGACTTTCGCTTTCCCCCTCCCTATTGCCACGGCGGAACTCATCGCCGCCTGCCTTGCCC
GCTGCTGGACAGGGGCTCGGCTGTTGGGCACTGACAATTCCGTGGTGTTGTCGGGGAAATCATCGTCCTT
TCCTTGGCTGCTCGCCTGTGTTGCCACCTGGATTCTGCGCGGGACGTCCTTCTGCTACGTCCCTTCGGCC
CTCAATCCAGCGGACCTTCCTTCCCGCGGCCTGCTGCCGGCTCTGCGGCCTCTTCCGCGTCTTCGCCTTC
GCCCTCAGACGAGTCGGATCTCCCTTTGGGCCGCCTCCCCGCGTCGACTTTAAGACCAATGACTTACAAG
GCAGCTGTAGATCTTAGCCACTTTTTAAAAGAAAAGGGGGGACTGGAAGGGCTAATTCACTCCCAACGAA
GACAAGATTTCACCATTATCGTTTCAGACCCACCTCCCAACCCCGAGGGGACCCAGAGAGGGCCTATTTC
CCATGATTCCTTCATATTTGCATATACGATACAAGGCTGTTAGAGAGATAATTAGAATTAATTTGACTGT
AAACACAAAGATATTAGTACAAAATACGTGACGTAGAAAGTAATAATTTCTTGGGTAGTTTGCAGTTTTA
AAATTATGTTTTAAAATGGACTATCATATGCTTACCGTAACTTGAAAGTATTTCGATTTCTTGGCTTTAT
ATATCTTGTGGAAAGGACGAAACACCGGCACCATTGATAAAAACAGGGTTTTAGAGCTAGAAATAGCAAG
TTAAAATAAGGCTAGTCCGTTATCAACTTGAAAAAGTGGCACCGAGTCGGTGCTTTTTTAAGCTTGGCGT
AACTAGATCTTGAGACACTGCTTTTTGCTTGTACTGGGTCTCTCTGGTTAGACCAGATCTGAGCCTGGGA
GCTCTCTGGCTAACTAGGGAACCCACTGCTTAAGCCTCAATAAAGCTTGCCTTGAGTGCTTCAAGTAGTG
TGTGCCCGTCTGTTGTGTGACTCTGGTAACTAGAGATCCCTCAGACCCTTTTAGTCAGTGTGGAAAATCT
CTAGCAGTACGTATAGTAGTTCATGTCATCTTATTATTCAGTATTTATAACTTGCAAAGAAATGAATATC
AGAGAGTGAGAGGAACTTGTTTATTGCAGCTTATAATGGTTACAAATAAAGCAATAGCATCACAAATTTC
ACAAATAAAGCATTTTTTTCACTGCATTCTAGTTGTGGTTTGTCCAAACTCATCAATGTATCTTATCATG
TCTGGCTCTAGCTATCCCGCCCCTAACTCCGCCCATCCCGCCCCTAACTCCGCCCAGTTCCGCCCATTCT
CCGCCCCATGGCTGACTAATTTTTTTTATTTATGCAGAGGCCGAGGCCGCCTCGGCCTCTGAGCTATTCC
AGAAGTAGTGAGGAGGCTTTTTTGGAGGCCTAGGGACGTACCCAATTCGCCCTATAGTGAGTCGTATTAC
GCGCGCTCACTGGCCGTCGTTTTACAACGTCGTGACTGGGAAAACCCTGGCGTTACCCAACTTAATCGCC
TTGCAGCACATCCCCCTTTCGCCAGCTGGCGTAATAGCGAAGAGGCCCGCACCGATCGCCCTTCCCAACA
GTTGCGCAGCCTGAATGGCGAATGGG
[124 nt withheld, positions 9127-9250]
C
[91 nt withheld, positions 9252-9342]
A
[49 nt withheld, positions 9344-9392]
CCTTTGACGTTGGAGTCCACGTTCTTT
[37 nt withheld, positions 9420-9456]
ACCCTATCTCGGTCTATTCTTTTGATTTATAAGGGATTTTGCCGATTTCGGCCTATTGGTTAAAAAATGA
GCTGATTTAACAAAAATTTAACGCGAATTTTAACAAAATATTAACGCTTACAATTTAGGTGGCACTTTTC
GGGGAAATGTGCGCGGAACCCCTATTTGTTTATTTTTCTAAATACATTCAAATATGTATCCGCTCATGAG
ACAATAACCCTGATAAATGCTTCAATAATATTGAAAAAGGAAGAGTATGAGTATTCAACATTTCCGTGTC
GCCCTTATTCCCTTTTTTGCGGCATTTTGCCTTCCTGTTTTTGCTCACCCAGAAACGCTGGTGAAAGTAA
AAGATGCTGAAGATCAGTTGGGTGCACGAGTGGGTTACATCGAACTGGATCTCAACAGCGGTAAGATCCT
TGAGAGTTTTCGCCCCGAAGAACGTTTTCCAATGATGAGCACTTTTAAAGTTCTGCTATGTGGCGCGGTA
TTATCCCGTATTGACGCCGGGCAAGAGCAACTCGGTCGCCGCATACACTATTCTCAGAATGACTTGGTTG
AGTACTCACCAGTCACAGAAAAGCATCTTACGGATGGCATGACAGTAAGAGAATTATGCAGTGCTGCCAT
AACCATGAGTGATAACACTGCGGCCAACTTACTTCTGACAACGATCGGAGGACCGAAGGAGCTAACCGCT
TTTTTGCACAACATGGGGGATCATGTAACTCGCCTTGATCGTTGGGAACCGGAGCTGAATGAAGCCATAC
CAAACGACGAGCGTGACACCACGATGCCTGTAGCAATGGCAACAACGTTGCGCAAACTATTAACTGGCGA
ACTACTTACTCTAGCTTCCCGGCAACAATTAATAGACTGGATGGAGGCGGATAAAGTTGCAGGACCACTT
CTGCGCTCGGCCCTTCCGGCTGGCTGGTTTATTGCTGATAAATCTGGAGCCGGTGAGCGTGGGTCTCGCG
GTATCATTGCAGCACTGGGGCCAGATGGTAAGCCCTCCCGTATCGTAGTTATCTACACGACGGGGAGTCA
GGCAACTATGGATGAACGAAATAGACAGATCGCTGAGATAGGTGCCTCACTGATTAAGCATTGGTAACTG
TCAGACCAAGTTTACTCATATATACTTTAGATTGATTTAAAACTTCATTTTTAATTTAAAAGGATCTAGG
TGAAGATCCTTTTTGATAATCTCATGACCAAAATCCCTTAACGTGAGTTTTCGTTCCACTGAGCGTCAGA
CCCCGTAGAAAAGATCAAAGGATCTTCTTGAGATCCTTTTTTTCTGCGCGTAATCTGCTGCTTGCAAACA
AAAAAACCACCGCTACCAGCGGTGGTTTGTTTGCCGGATCAAGAGCTACCAACTCTTTTTCCGAAGGTAA
CTGGCTTCAGCAGAGCGCAGATACCAAATACTGTTCTTCTAGTGTAGCCGTAGTTAGGCCACCACTTCAA
GAACTCTGTAGCACCGCCTACATACCTCGCTCTGCTAATCCTGTTACCAGTGGCTGCTGCCAGTGGCGAT
AAGTCGTGTCTTACCGGGTTGGACTCAAGACGATAGTTACCGGATAAGGCGCAGCGGTCGGGCTGAACGG
GGGGTTCGTGCACACAGCCCAGCTTGGAGCGAACGACCTACACCGAACTGAGATACCTACAGCGTGAGCT
ATGAGAAAGCGCCACGCTTCCCGAAGGGAGAAAGGCGGACAGGTATCCGGTAAGCGGCAGGGTCGGAACA
GGAGAGCGCACGAGGGAGCTTCCAGGGGGAAACGCCTGGTATCTTTATAGTCCTGTCGGGTTTCGCCACC
TCTGACTTGAGCGTCGATTTTTGTGATGCTCGTCAGGGGGGCGGAGCCTATGGAAAAACGCCAGCAACGC
GGCCTTTTTACGGTTCCTGGCCTTTTGCTGGCCTTTTGCTCACATGTTCTTTCCTGCGTTATCCCCTGAT
TCTGTGGATAACCGTATTACCGCCTTTGAGTGAGCTGATACCGCTCGCCGCAGCCGAACGACCGAGCGCA
GCGAGTCAGTGAGCGAGGAAGCGGAAGAGCGCCCAATACGCAAACCGCCTCTCCCCGCGCGTTGGCCGAT
TCATTAATGCAGCTGGCACGACAGGTTTCCCGACTGGAAAGCGGGCAGTGAGCGCAACGCAATTAATGTG
AGTTAGCTCACTCATTAGGCACCCCAGGCTTTACACTTTATGCTTCCGGCTCGTATGTTGTGTGG
Features (pLannotate 1.2.2; 30 found; start..end, strand, type, name):
     64..82      +  promoter       T3 promoter: promoter for bacteriophage T3 RNA polymerase
    110..336     +  promoter       RSV promoter: Rous sarcoma virus enhancer/promoter
    337..517     +  LTR            5' LTR (truncated): truncated 5' long terminal repeat (LTR) from HIV-1
    564..689     +  misc_feature   HIV-1 Ψ: packaging signal of human immunodeficiency virus type 1
    673..1036    +  CDS            HIV-1 gag (fragment): gag protein from human immunodeficiency virus 1; gag
   1182..1415    +  misc_feature   RRE: The Rev response element (RRE) of HIV-1 allows for Rev-dependent mRNA export from the nucleus to the cytoplasm.
   1825..1942    +  misc_feature   cPPT/CTS: central polypurine tract and central termination sequence of HIV-1
   2008..2074    +  CDS            small t antigen (fragment): SV40 (simian virus 40) small t antigen
   2088..2105    +  CDS            small t antigen (fragment): SV40 (simian virus 40) small t antigen
   2131..2342    +  promoter       EF-1α core promoter: core promoter for human elongation factor EF-1α
   2367..6470    +  CDS            Cas9: Cas9 (Csn1) endonuclease from the Streptococcus pyogenes Type II CRISPR/Cas system generates RNA-guided double strand breaks in DNA
   6609..7208    +  CDS            PuroR (fragment): puromycin N-acetyltransferase; pac from Streptomyces; confers resistance to puromycin
   7224..7812    +  misc_feature   WPRE: woodchuck hepatitis virus posttranscriptional regulatory element
   7808..7918    +  CDS            nef (fragment): NEF_HV1LA - Experimental evidence at protein level: Swiss-Prot protein existence level 1. Extracellular Nef protein targets CD4(+) T-lymphocytes for apoptosis by interacting with CXCR4 surface receptors. From Human immunodeficiency virus type 1 group M subtype B (isolate Lai) (HIV-1).
   7938..7964    +  CDS            Rev (fragment): human immunodeficiency virus 1 (HIV-1) Rev protein; rev; enhances nuclear export of unspliced and incompletely spliced viral mRNAs
   7968..8208    +  promoter       U6 promoter: RNA polymerase III promoter for human U6 snRNA
   8238..8313    +  misc_RNA       gRNA scaffold: guide RNA scaffold for the Streptococcus pyogenes CRISPR/Cas9 system
   8366..8546    +  LTR            5' LTR (truncated): truncated 5' long terminal repeat (LTR) from HIV-1
   8624..8745    +  polyA_signal   SV40 poly(A) signal: SV40 polyadenylation signal
   8785..8920    +  rep_origin     SV40 ori: SV40 origin of replication
   8941..8959    -  promoter       T7 promoter: promoter for bacteriophage T7 RNA polymerase
   8967..9122    +  CDS            lacZα (fragment): LacZα fragment of β-galactosidase; lacZ fragment
   9127..9555    +  rep_origin     f1 ori (sequence partly withheld): f1 bacteriophage origin of replication; arrow indicates direction of (+) strand synthesis
   9608..9712    +  promoter       AmpR promoter: bla
   9713..10573   +  CDS            AmpR: β-lactamase; bla; confers resistance to ampicillin, carbenicillin, and related antibiotics
  10744..11332   +  rep_origin     ori: high-copy-number ColE1/pMB1/pBR322/pUC origin of replication
  11515..11607   +  CDS            lacI (fragment): lac repressor; lacI; The lac repressor binds to the lac operator to inhibit transcription in E. coli. This inhibition can be relieved by adding lactose or isopropyl-β-D-thiogalactopyranoside (IPTG).
  11620..11641   +  protein_bind   CAP binding site: CAP binding activates transcription in the presence of cAMP. E. coli catabolite activator protein
  11656..11686   +  promoter       lac promoter: promoter for the E. coli lac operon
  11690..21      +  protein_bind   lac operator (fragment) (across the origin): The lac repressor binds to the lac operator to inhibit transcription in E. coli. This inhibition can be relieved by adding lactose or isopropyl-β-D-thiogalactopyranoside (IPTG). lac repressor encoded by lacI
