[The description below was written by a language model from this plasmid's Addgene catalogue record and pLannotate feature annotations shown in this document.]
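Description:
CROP_C9_Puro_ESR1 is an all-in-one lentiviral CRISPR knockout plasmid built on the CROPseq backbone, carrying both Streptococcus pyogenes Cas9 and a single guide RNA directed against ESR1. It is maintained in E. coli through a high-copy ColE1/pUC-type origin with ampicillin selection (AmpR). An f1 origin, an SV40 origin and remnants of a lac/lacZα cloning region are also present in the backbone. The viral portion follows a third-generation layout. An RSV promoter replaces the native U3 to drive genomic RNA from a truncated 5' LTR. This is followed by the HIV-1 Ψ packaging signal with a gag fragment, the RRE for Rev-dependent nuclear export, and the cPPT/CTS. An SV40 poly(A) signal lies downstream of the 3' LTR.

Within the provirus, an EF-1α core promoter drives the Cas9 coding sequence, followed by a puromycin N-acetyltransferase gene for selecting transduced mammalian cells. The feature table leaves the roughly 140 nt between the two reading frames unannotated, so the linking element is not stated. A WPRE follows to enhance transcript expression. The human U6 promoter, ESR1 spacer and gRNA scaffold sit after the WPRE, immediately upstream of the truncated 3' LTR element. This is the characteristic CROPseq placement. In that design the guide cassette is copied to the 5' LTR during reverse transcription, and the guide is also embedded in the polyadenylated Pol II transcript, so it can be read out by RNA sequencing.

The guide was inserted by Gibson cloning. The associated publication concerns screening of cancer vulnerabilities in perfusable ex vivo cultures, which is consistent with the construct's stated purpose of ESR1 knockout.
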