Addgene plasmid #183288: CROP_C9_Puro_ESR1
Purpose: All-in-One CRISPRko system with a guide RNA that targets ESR1 gene
Depositing lab: Prashant Mali. Depositing organization: University of California, San Diego (UCSD). Publication: Integrated genome and tissue engineering enables screening of cancer vulnerabilities in physiologically relevant perfusable ex vivo cultures. Hu M, Lei XY, Larson JD, McAlonis M, Ford K, McDonald D, Mach K, Rusert JM, Wechsler-Reya RJ, Mali P. Biomaterials. 2022 Jan;280:121276. doi: 10.1016/j.biomaterials.2021.121276. Epub 2021 Dec 2. PubMed 34890975.
Backbone
  Vector backbone: CROPseq
  Vector type: Lentiviral
Growth in bacteria
  Bacterial resistance: Ampicillin, 100 μg/mL
  Growth temperature: 37°C
  Growth strain: NEB Stable
  Copy number: High Copy
Gene/Insert
  Gene/Insert name: ESR1
  gRNA/shRNA sequence: GCACCATTGATAAAAACAGG
  Species: Synthetic
  Cloning method: Gibson Cloning
Terms and licenses: Academic/Nonprofit Terms; Industry Terms: Not Available to Industry
How to cite: CROP_C9_Puro_ESR1 was a gift from Prashant Mali (Addgene plasmid # 183288 ; http://n2t.net/addgene:183288 ; RRID:Addgene_183288)
